Addgene plasmid #111011: AOP-COMP-blac-flag-his
Purpose: Expresses pentamerised full-length protein ectodomain with no N-linked glycans in mammalian cells. Contains a C-terminal rat Cd4 d3+4 tag, COMP pentamerisation domain, flag- and 6xHis tags.
Depositing lab: Gavin Wright. Depositing organization: Wellcome Sanger Institute. Publication: Systematic Identification of Plasmodium Falciparum Sporozoite Membrane Protein Interactions Reveals an Essential Role for the p24 Complex in Host Infection. Knockel J, Dundas K, Yang ASP, Galaway F, Metcalf T, Gemert GV, Sauerwein RW, Rayner JC, Billker O, Wright GJ. Mol Cell Proteomics. 2021;20:100038. doi: 10.1074/mcp.RA120.002432. Epub 2021 Jan 27. PubMed 33515807.
Backbone
  Vector backbone: pTT3
  Backbone manufacturer: pTT3 was obtained from Yves Durocher, National Research Council of Canada-Biotechnology Research Institute
  Backbone size w/o insert (bp): 7661
  Vector type: Mammalian Expression
Growth in bacteria
  Bacterial resistance: Ampicillin, 100 μg/mL
  Growth temperature: 37°C
  Growth strain: DH5alpha
  Copy number: Unknown
Gene/Insert
  Gene/Insert name: 1-cys peroxiredoxin (AOP) (alt names: PF3D7_0729200; PfSOP, PRX)
  Species: Synthetic
  Insert size (bp): 660
  Mutation: All NXT/S sites mutated to NXA, where X is any amino acid except Proline
  Entrez Gene: PF3D7_0729200 (a.k.a. PF3D7_0729200, MAL7P1.159)
  Promoter: CMV
  Tag / fusion protein: Exogenous signal peptide of mouse origin (N terminal on insert); rat Cd4d3+4, beta-lactamase, triple FLAG tag, 6xHis tag (C terminal on insert)
  Cloning method: Restriction Enzyme; 5′ cloning site Not1 (not destroyed); 3′ cloning site Asc1 (not destroyed)
Terms and licenses: Academic/Nonprofit Terms; Industry Terms: Not Available to Industry
How to cite: AOP-COMP-blac-flag-his was a gift from Gavin Wright (Addgene plasmid # 111011 ; http://n2t.net/addgene:111011 ; RRID:Addgene_111011)
