[The description below was written by a language model from this plasmid's Addgene catalogue record and pLannotate feature annotations shown in this document.]
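Description:
AOP-COMP-blac-flag-his is a mammalian expression plasmid built on the pTT3 backbone for secreted, pentameric production of a Plasmodium falciparum protein, 1-cys peroxiredoxin (AOP, PF3D7_0729200). It is propagated in E. coli through a high-copy ColE1/pUC-type origin with ampicillin selection (AmpR). It also carries an Epstein-Barr virus oriP fragment, which supports episomal maintenance in cells that supply EBNA1. Remnants of lac regulatory elements are also annotated in the backbone. The two sequence records (depositor and sequencing result) differ by only two nucleotides in length and give the same feature layout.

Expression is driven by the CMV enhancer/promoter. This is followed by adenovirus-derived leader and splice sequences (the antisense "PTP" hit most likely reflects this leader region rather than a real coding element) and a chimeric intron. The open reading frame begins with a mouse immunoglobulin heavy chain signal peptide that directs secretion. The 660 bp synthetic AOP insert follows, cloned between retained NotI and AscI sites; it is not annotated in the feature tables but fits the gap between the signal peptide and the Cd4 tag. All N-linked glycosylation sequons (NXT/S) have been mutated to NXA so that mammalian cells do not add glycans. Downstream, in frame, are rat Cd4 domains 3+4, the COMP coiled-coil pentamerisation domain, a signal-less β-lactamase, a 3xFLAG tag and a 6xHis tag (listed in the catalogue but not annotated). A rabbit β-globin polyadenylation signal ends the transcript.

This arrangement yields a highly avid pentameric "prey" protein whose β-lactamase can serve as an enzymatic reporter. That suits detection of low-affinity extracellular protein interactions, in line with the associated screen of sporozoite membrane protein interactions.
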