Features (pLannotate 1.2.2; 21 found; start..end, strand, type, name):
    184..273     +  intron         chimeric intron (fragment): chimera between introns from adenovirus and immunoglobulin heavy chain genes
    292..338     +  CDS            IgH signal sequence (fragment): signal sequence from the mouse immunoglobulin heavy chain variable region
   1060..1638    +  CDS            Cd4 (fragment): CD4_RAT - Experimental evidence at protein level: Swiss-Prot protein existence level 1. Integral membrane glycoprotein that plays an essential role in the immune response and serves multiple functions in responses against both external and internal offenses. In T-cells, functions primarily as a coreceptor for MHC class II molecule:peptide complex. The antigens presented by class II peptides are derived from extracellular proteins while class I peptides are derived from cytosolic proteins. Interacts simultaneously with the T-cell receptor (TCR) and the MHC class II presented by antigen presenti
   1675..1842    +  CDS            COMP (fragment): COMP_HUMAN - Experimental evidence at protein level: Swiss-Prot protein existence level 1. May play a role in the structural integrity of cartilage via its interaction with other extracellular matrix proteins such as the collagens and fibronectin. Can mediate the interaction of chondrocytes with the cartilage extracellular matrix through interaction with cell surface integrin receptors. Could play a role in the pathogenesis of osteoarthritis. Potent suppressor of apoptosis in both primary chondrocytes and transformed cells. Suppresses apoptosis by blocking the activation of caspase-3 and by in
   1850..2637    +  CDS            bla(M) (fragment): β-lactamase lacking the signal sequence; bla(M); allows cytosolic expression of β-lactamase
   2644..2709    +  CDS            3xFLAG: three tandem FLAG® epitope tags, followed by an enterokinase cleavage site
   2771..2826    +  polyA_signal   β-globin poly(A) signal: rabbit β-globin polyadenylation signal (Gil and Proudfoot, 1987)
   3340..5021    -  rep_origin     oriP (fragment): Epstein-Barr virus oriP replication origin (Yates et al., 2000)
   5148..5252    +  promoter       AmpR promoter: bla
   5253..6113    +  CDS            AmpR: β-lactamase; bla; confers resistance to ampicillin, carbenicillin, and related antibiotics
   6284..6872    +  rep_origin     ori: high-copy-number ColE1/pMB1/pBR322/pUC origin of replication
   7055..7147    +  CDS            lacI (fragment): lac repressor; lacI; The lac repressor binds to the lac operator to inhibit transcription in E. coli. This inhibition can be relieved by adding lactose or isopropyl-β-D-thiogalactopyranoside (IPTG).
   7160..7181    +  protein_bind   CAP binding site: CAP binding activates transcription in the presence of cAMP. E. coli catabolite activator protein
   7196..7226    +  promoter       lac promoter: promoter for the E. coli lac operon
   7234..7250    +  protein_bind   lac operator: The lac repressor binds to the lac operator to inhibit transcription in E. coli. This inhibition can be relieved by adding lactose or isopropyl-β-D-thiogalactopyranoside (IPTG). lac repressor encoded by lacI
   7320..7336    +  promoter       tet promoter (fragment): E. coli promoter for tetracycline efflux protein gene
   7346..7371    -  CDS            bla(M) (fragment): β-lactamase lacking the signal sequence; bla(M); allows cytosolic expression of β-lactamase
   7545..7924    +  enhancer       CMV enhancer: human cytomegalovirus immediate early enhancer
   7926..8125    +  promoter       CMV promoter: human cytomegalovirus (CMV) immediate early promoter
   8193..8231    +  misc_feature   Ad SA (fragment): adenovirus major late transcript splice acceptor (Friedrich and Soriano, 1991)
   8264..153     -  CDS            PTP (fragment) (across the origin): TERM_ADE02 - Experimental evidence at protein level: Swiss-Prot protein existence level 1. Protein covalently bound to the viral DNA that acts as a primer for viral genomic replication by DNA strand displacement. Assembles on the viral origin of replication in an initiation complex with viral polymerase, DBP, host NFIA and host POU2F1/OCT1. During initiation, the polymerase covalently couples the first dCTP with Ser- 580 of pTP. The terminal protein stimulates the template activity over 20 fold compared to protein-free templates. Neo-synthesized viral genomes are linked to two preterminal prot
>Addgene plasmid #111011 | AOP-COMP-blac-flag-his | depositor full sequence | sequence record 208811 | AOP-COMP-blac-flag-his sequence 8320 bps
CTCGAGAAAGGCGTCTAACCAGTCACAGTCGCAAGGTAGGCTGAGCACCGTGGCGGGCGGCAGCGGGTGG
CGGTCGGGGTTGTTTCTGGCGGAGGTGCTGCTGATGATGTAATTAAAGTAGGCGGTCTTGAGACGGCGGA
TGGTCGAGGTGAGGTGTGGCAGGCTTGAGATCCAGCTGTTGGGGTGAGTACTCCCTCTCAAAAGCGGGCA
TTACTTCTGCGCTAAGATTGTCAGTTTCCAAAAACGAGGAGGATTTGATATTCACCTGGCCCGATCTGGC
CATACACTTGAGTGACAATGACATCCACTTTGCCTTTCTCTCCACAGGTGTCCACTCCCAGGTCCAAGTT
TGCCACCATGGAGTTTCAGACCCAGGTACTCATGTCCCTGCTGCTCTGCATGTCTGGTGCGGCCGCCTTC
AAGAACGCCCTGATCAAGCACAGCATCAACATCGTGTCCAAGCGGGGCAACAGCAAGAACAGATTCAGCC
AGAAGGTGTACGAGTCCAAGAACATCGACCTCGAGAACGACATCAAAGAGAACGATCTGATCCCCAACGT
GAAAGTGATGATCGACGTGCGGAACATGAACAATATCGCCGACACCGACGGCAGCCCCAACGACTTCACC
AGCATCGACACCCACGAGCTGTTCAACAACAAGAAGATCCTGCTGATCTCCCTGCCTGGCGCCTTCACCC
CTACCTGCAGCACCAAGATGATCCCCGGCTACGAGGAAGAGTACGACTACTTCATCAAAGAAAACAACTT
CGACGACATCTACTGCATCACCAACAACGATATCTACGTGCTGAAGTCCTGGTTCAAGAGCATGGACATC
AAGAAGATTAAGTACATCAGCGACGGCAACAGCGCCTTTACCGAGAGCATGAACATGCTGGTGGACAAGA
GCAACTTCTTCATGGGCATGCGGCCTTGGAGATTCGTGGCCATCGTGGAAAACAACATCCTGGTCAAGAT
GTTCCAGGAAAAGGACAAGCAGCACAACATCCAGACCGACCCCTACGACATCAGCACCGTGAACAATGTG
AAAGAGTTCCTGAAGAACAACCAGCTCGGCGCGCCGTCGACCTCCATCACGGCCTATAAGAGTGAGGGGG
AGTCAGCGGAGTTCTCCTTCCCACTCAACCTTGGAGAGGAAAGCCTGCAGGGAGAGTTGAGATGGAAGGC
AGAGAAGGCTCCTTCTTCCCAGTCCTGGATCACCTTCTCCCTAAAGAACCAAAAGGTGTCTGTGCAGAAG
TCTACTAGCAACCCCAAGTTCCAGCTGTCCGAAACGCTCCCACTCACCCTTCAGATACCCCAGGTCTCCC
TTCAGTTTGCTGGTTCTGGCAACCTGACCCTGACTCTGGACAGAGGGATACTGTATCAGGAAGTGAACCT
GGTGGTGATGAAAGTGACTCAGCCCGACAGCAACACTTTGACCTGTGAGGTGATGGGACCCACCTCACCC
AAGATGAGACTGATCTTGAAGCAGGAGAATCAGGAGGCCAGGGTCTCCAGGCAGGAGAAAGTGATTCAAG
TGCAGGCCCCTGAAGCAGGGGTGTGGCAATGTCTACTGAGTGAAGGTGAAGAGGTCAAGATGGACTCCAA
GATCCAGGTTTTATCCAAAGGGTTGAATTCCGGCGGCGGCTCCGGAGGCGGTACCGGTGGCGGCGACCTA
GCCCCACAGATGCTTCGAGAACTCCAGGAGACTAATGCGGCGCTGCAAGACGTGAGAGAGCTCTTGCGAC
AGCAGGTCAAGGAGATCACCTTCCTGAAGAATACGGTGATGGAATGTGACGCCTGCGGTCTAGACAGAAA
CCTGCCTCCACTAGCACCTCTGGGCCCACACCCAGAAACGCTGGTGAAAGTAAAAGATGCTGAAGATCAG
TTGGGTGCACGAGTGGGTTACATCGAACTGGATCTCAACAGCGGTAAGATCCTTGAGAGTTTTCGCCCCG
AAGAACGTTTTCCAATGATGAGCACTTTTAAAGTTCTGCTATGTGGCGCGGTATTATCCCGTATTGACGC
CGGGCAAGAGCAACTCGGTCGCCGCATACACTATTCTCAGAATGACTTGGTTGAGTACTCACCAGTCACA
GAAAAGCATCTTACGGATGGCATGACAGTAAGAGAATTATGCAGTGCTGCCATAACCATGAGTGATAACA
CTGCGGCCAACTTACTTCTGACAACGATCGGAGGACCGAAGGAGCTAACCGCTTTTTTGCACAACATGGG
GGATCATGTAACTCGCCTTGATCGTTGGGAACCGGAGCTGAATGAAGCCATACCAAACGACGAGCGTGAC
ACCACGATGCCTGTAGCAATGGCAACAACGTTGCGCAAACTATTAACTGGCGAACTACTTACTCTAGCTT
CCCGGCAACAATTAATAGACTGGATGGAGGCGGATAAAGTTGCAGGACCACTTCTGCGCTCGGCCCTTCC
GGCTGGCTGGTTTATTGCTGATAAATCTGGAGCCGGTGAGCGTGGGTCTCGCGGTATCATTGCAGCACTG
GGGCCAGATGGTAAGCCCTCCCGTATCGTAGTTATCTACACGACGGGGAGTCAGGCAACTATGGATGAAC
GAAATAGACAGATCGCTGAGATAGGTGCCTCACTGATTAAGCATTGGGGCCCTGACTACAAAGACCATGA
CGGTGATTATAAAGATCATGACATCGATTACAAGGATGACGATGACAAGGGCCCTCACCACCACCATCAC
CACTAATTAATTAAGGATCCCCCGACCTCGACCTCTGGCTAATAAAGGAAATTTATTTTCATTGCAATAG
TGTGTTGGAATTTTTTGTGTCTCTCACTCGGAAGGACATATGGGAGGGCAAATCATTTGGTCGAGATCCC
TCGGAGATCTCTAGCTAGAGGATCGATCCCCGCCCCGGACGAACTAAACCTGACTACGACATCTCTGCCC
CTTCTTCGCGGGGCAGTGCATGTAATCCCTTCAGTTGGTTGGTACAACTTGCCAACTGGGCCCTGTTCCA
CATGTGACACGGGGGGGGACCAAACACAAAGGGGTTCTCTGACTGTAGTTGACATCCTTATAAATGGATG
TGCACATTTGCCAACACTGAGTGGCTTTCATCCTGGAGCAGACTTTGCAGTCTGTGGACTGCAACACAAC
ATTGCCTTTATGTGTAACTCTTGGCTGAAGCTCTTACACCAATGCTGGGGGACATGTACCTCCCAGGGGC
CCAGGAAGACTACGGGAGGCTACACCAACGTCAATCAGAGGGGCCTGTGTAGCTACCGATAAGCGGACCC
TCAAGAGGGCATTAGCAATAGTGTTTATAAGGCCCCCTTGTTAACCCTAAACGGGTAGCATATGCTTCCC
GGGTAGTAGTATATACTATCCAGACTAACCCTAATTCAATAGCATATGTTACCCAACGGGAAGCATATGC
TATCGAATTAGGGTTAGTAAAAGGGTCCTAAGGAACAGCGATATCTCCCACCCCATGAGCTGTCACGGTT
TTATTTACATGGGGTCAGGATTCCACGAGGGTAGTGAACCATTTTAGTCACAAGGGCAGTGGCTGAAGAT
CAAGGAGCGGGCAGTGAACTCTCCTGAATCTTCGCCTGCTTCTTCATTCTCCTTCGTTTAGCTAATAGAA
TAACTGCTGAGTTGTGAACAGTAAGGTGTATGTGAGGTGCTCGAAAACAAGGTTTCAGGTGACGCCCCCA
GAATAAAATTTGGACGGGGGGTTCAGTGGTGGCATTGTGCTATGACACCAATATAACCCTCACAAACCCC
TTGGGCAATAAATACTAGTGTAGGAATGAAACATTCTGAATATCTTTAACAATAGAAATCCATGGGGTGG
GGACAAGCCGTAAAGACTGGATGTCCATCTCACACGAATTTATGGCTATGGGCAACACATAATCCTAGTG
CAATATGATACTGGGGTTATTAAGATGTGTCCCAGGCAGGGACCAAGACAGGTGAACCATGTTGTTACAC
TCTATTTGTAACAAGGGGAAAGAGAGTGGACGCCGACAGCAGCGGACTCCACTGGTTGTCTCTAACACCC
CCGAAAATTAAACGGGGCTCCACGCCAATGGGGCCCATAAACAAAGACAAGTGGCCACTCTTTTTTTTGA
AATTGTGGAGTGGGGGCACGCGTCAGCCCCCACACGCCGCCCTGCGGTTTTGGACTGTAAAATAAGGGTG
TAATAACTTGGCTGATTGTAACCCCGCTAACCACTGCGGTCAAACCACTTGCCCACAAAACCACTAATGG
CACCCCGGGGAATACCTGCATAAGTAGGTGGGCGGGCCAAGATAGGGGCGCGATTGCTGCGATCTGGAGG
ACAAATTACACACACTTGCGCCTGAGCGCCAAGCACAGGGTTGTTGGTCCTCATATTCACGAGGTCGCTG
AGAGCACGGTGGGCTAATGTTGCCATGGGTAGCATATACTACCCAAATATCTGGATAGCATATGCTATCC
TAATCTATATCTGGGTAGCATAGGCTATCCTAATCTATATCTGGGTAGCATATGCTATCCTAATCTATAT
CTGGGTAGTATATGCTATCCTAATTTATATCTGGGTAGCATAGGCTATCCTAATCTATATCTGGGTAGCA
TATGCTATCCTAATCTATATCTGGGTAGTATATGCTATCCTAATCTGTATCCGGGTAGCATATGCTATCC
TAATAGAGATTAGGGTAGTATATGCTATCCTAATTTATATCTGGGTAGCATATACTACCCAAATATCTGG
ATAGCATATGCTATCCTAATCTATATCTGGGTAGCATATGCTATCCTAATCTATATCTGGGTAGCATAGG
CTATCCTAATCTATATCTGGGTAGCATATGCTATCCTAATCTATATCTGGGTAGTATATGCTATCCTAAT
TTATATCTGGGTAGCATAGGCTATCCTAATCTATATCTGGGTAGCATATGCTATCCTAATCTATATCTGG
GTAGTATATGCTATCCTAATCTGTATCCGGGTAGCATATGCTATCCTCATGATAAGCTGTCAAACATGAG
AATTTTCTTGAAGACGAAAGGGCCTCGTGATACGCCTATTTTTATAGGTTAATGTCATGATAATAATGGT
TTCTTAGACGTCAGGTGGCACTTTTCGGGGAAATGTGCGCGGAACCCCTATTTGTTTATTTTTCTAAATA
CATTCAAATATGTATCCGCTCATGAGACAATAACCCTGATAAATGCTTCAATAATATTGAAAAAGGAAGA
GTATGAGTATTCAACATTTCCGTGTCGCCCTTATTCCCTTTTTTGCGGCATTTTGCCTTCCTGTTTTTGC
TCACCCAGAAACGCTGGTGAAAGTAAAAGATGCTGAAGATCAGTTGGGTGCACGAGTGGGTTACATCGAA
CTGGATCTCAACAGCGGTAAGATCCTTGAGAGTTTTCGCCCCGAAGAACGTTTTCCAATGATGAGCACTT
TTAAAGTTCTGCTATGTGGCGCGGTATTATCCCGTGTTGACGCCGGGCAAGAGCAACTCGGTCGCCGCAT
ACACTATTCTCAGAATGACTTGGTTGAGTACTCACCAGTCACAGAAAAGCATCTTACGGATGGCATGACA
GTAAGAGAATTATGCAGTGCTGCCATAACCATGAGTGATAACACTGCGGCCAACTTACTTCTGACAACGA
TCGGAGGACCGAAGGAGCTAACCGCTTTTTTGCACAACATGGGGGATCATGTAACTCGCCTTGATCGTTG
GGAACCGGAGCTGAATGAAGCCATACCAAACGACGAGCGTGACACCACGATGCCTGCAGCAATGGCAACA
ACGTTGCGCAAACTATTAACTGGCGAACTACTTACTCTAGCTTCCCGGCAACAATTAATAGACTGGATGG
AGGCGGATAAAGTTGCAGGACCACTTCTGCGCTCGGCCCTTCCGGCTGGCTGGTTTATTGCTGATAAATC
TGGAGCCGGTGAGCGTGGGTCTCGCGGTATCATTGCAGCACTGGGGCCAGATGGTAAGCCCTCCCGTATC
GTAGTTATCTACACGACGGGGAGTCAGGCAACTATGGATGAACGAAATAGACAGATCGCTGAGATAGGTG
CCTCACTGATTAAGCATTGGTAACTGTCAGACCAAGTTTACTCATATATACTTTAGATTGATTTAAAACT
TCATTTTTAATTTAAAAGGATCTAGGTGAAGATCCTTTTTGATAATCTCATGACCAAAATCCCTTAACGT
GAGTTTTCGTTCCACTGAGCGTCAGACCCCGTAGAAAAGATCAAAGGATCTTCTTGAGATCCTTTTTTTC
TGCGCGTAATCTGCTGCTTGCAAACAAAAAAACCACCGCTACCAGCGGTGGTTTGTTTGCCGGATCAAGA
GCTACCAACTCTTTTTCCGAAGGTAACTGGCTTCAGCAGAGCGCAGATACCAAATACTGTTCTTCTAGTG
TAGCCGTAGTTAGGCCACCACTTCAAGAACTCTGTAGCACCGCCTACATACCTCGCTCTGCTAATCCTGT
TACCAGTGGCTGCTGCCAGTGGCGATAAGTCGTGTCTTACCGGGTTGGACTCAAGACGATAGTTACCGGA
TAAGGCGCAGCGGTCGGGCTGAACGGGGGGTTCGTGCACACAGCCCAGCTTGGAGCGAACGACCTACACC
GAACTGAGATACCTACAGCGTGAGCTATGAGAAAGCGCCACGCTTCCCGAAGGGAGAAAGGCGGACAGGT
ATCCGGTAAGCGGCAGGGTCGGAACAGGAGAGCGCACGAGGGAGCTTCCAGGGGGAAACGCCTGGTATCT
TTATAGTCCTGTCGGGTTTCGCCACCTCTGACTTGAGCGTCGATTTTTGTGATGCTCGTCAGGGGGGCGG
AGCCTATGGAAAAACGCCAGCAACGCGGCCTTTTTACGGTTCCTGGCCTTTTGCTGGCCTTTTGCTCACA
TGTTCTTTCCTGCGTTATCCCCTGATTCTGTGGATAACCGTATTACCGCCTTTGAGTGAGCTGATACCGC
TCGCCGCAGCCGAACGACCGAGCGCAGCGAGTCAGTGAGCGAGGAAGCGGAAGAGCGCCCAATACGCAAA
CCGCCTCTCCCCGCGCGTTGGCCGATTCATTAATGCAGCTGGCACGACAGGTTTCCCGACTGGAAAGCGG
GCAGTGAGCGCAACGCAATTAATGTGAGTTAGCTCACTCATTAGGCACCCCAGGCTTTACACTTTATGCT
TCCGGCTCGTATGTTGTGTGGAATTGTGAGCGGATAACAATTTCACACAGGAAACAGCTATGACCATGAT
TACGCCAAGCTCTAGCTAGAGGTCGACCAATTCTCATGTTTGACAGCTTATCATCGCAGATCCGGGCAAC
GTTGTTGCCATTGCTGCAGGCGCAGAACTGGTAGGTATGGAAGATCTATACATTGAATCAATATTGGCAA
TTAGCCATATTAGTCATTGGTTATATAGCATAAATCAATATTGGCTATTGGCCATTGCATACGTTGTATC
TATATCATAATATGTACATTTATATTGGCTCATGTCCAATATGACCGCCATGTTGACATTGATTATTGAC
TAGTTATTAATAGTAATCAATTACGGGGTCATTAGTTCATAGCCCATATATGGAGTTCCGCGTTACATAA
CTTACGGTAAATGGCCCGCCTGGCTGACCGCCCAACGACCCCCGCCCATTGACGTCAATAATGACGTATG
TTCCCATAGTAACGCCAATAGGGACTTTCCATTGACGTCAATGGGTGGAGTATTTACGGTAAACTGCCCA
CTTGGCAGTACATCAAGTGTATCATATGCCAAGTCCGCCCCCTATTGACGTCAATGACGGTAAATGGCCC
GCCTGGCATTATGCCCAGTACATGACCTTACGGGACTTTCCTACTTGGCAGTACATCTACGTATTAGTCA
TCGCTATTACCATGGTGATGCGGTTTTGGCAGTACACCAATGGGCGTGGATAGCGGTTTGACTCACGGGG
ATTTCCAAGTCTCCACCCCATTGACGTCAATGGGAGTTTGTTTTGGCACCAAAATCAACGGGACTTTCCA
AAATGTCGTAATAACCCCGCCCCGTTGACGCAAATGGGCGGTAGGCGTGTACGGTGGGAGGTCTATATAA
GCAGAGCTCGTTTAGTGAACCGTCAGATCCTCACTCTCTTCCGCATCGCTGTCTGCGAGGGCCAGCTGTT
GGGCTCGCGGTTGAGGACAAACTCTTCGCGGTCTTTCCAGTACTCTTGGATCGGAAACCCGTCGGCCTCC
GAACGGTACTCCGCCACCGAGGGACCTGAGCGAGTCCGCATCGACCGGATCGGAAAACCT
