Features (pLannotate 1.2.2; 21 found; start..end, strand, type, name):
    184..273     +  intron         chimeric intron (fragment): chimera between introns from adenovirus and immunoglobulin heavy chain genes
    292..338     +  CDS            IgH signal sequence (fragment): signal sequence from the mouse immunoglobulin heavy chain variable region
   1060..1638    +  CDS            Cd4 (fragment): CD4_RAT - Experimental evidence at protein level: Swiss-Prot protein existence level 1. Integral membrane glycoprotein that plays an essential role in the immune response and serves multiple functions in responses against both external and internal offenses. In T-cells, functions primarily as a coreceptor for MHC class II molecule:peptide complex. The antigens presented by class II peptides are derived from extracellular proteins while class I peptides are derived from cytosolic proteins. Interacts simultaneously with the T-cell receptor (TCR) and the MHC class II presented by antigen presenti
   1675..1842    +  CDS            COMP (fragment): COMP_HUMAN - Experimental evidence at protein level: Swiss-Prot protein existence level 1. May play a role in the structural integrity of cartilage via its interaction with other extracellular matrix proteins such as the collagens and fibronectin. Can mediate the interaction of chondrocytes with the cartilage extracellular matrix through interaction with cell surface integrin receptors. Could play a role in the pathogenesis of osteoarthritis. Potent suppressor of apoptosis in both primary chondrocytes and transformed cells. Suppresses apoptosis by blocking the activation of caspase-3 and by in
   1850..2637    +  CDS            bla(M) (fragment): β-lactamase lacking the signal sequence; bla(M); allows cytosolic expression of β-lactamase
   2644..2709    +  CDS            3xFLAG: three tandem FLAG® epitope tags, followed by an enterokinase cleavage site
   2769..2824    +  polyA_signal   β-globin poly(A) signal: rabbit β-globin polyadenylation signal (Gil and Proudfoot, 1987)
   3338..5019    -  rep_origin     oriP (fragment): Epstein-Barr virus oriP replication origin (Yates et al., 2000)
   5146..5250    +  promoter       AmpR promoter: bla
   5251..6111    +  CDS            AmpR: β-lactamase; bla; confers resistance to ampicillin, carbenicillin, and related antibiotics
   6282..6870    +  rep_origin     ori: high-copy-number ColE1/pMB1/pBR322/pUC origin of replication
   7053..7145    +  CDS            lacI (fragment): lac repressor; lacI; The lac repressor binds to the lac operator to inhibit transcription in E. coli. This inhibition can be relieved by adding lactose or isopropyl-β-D-thiogalactopyranoside (IPTG).
   7158..7179    +  protein_bind   CAP binding site: CAP binding activates transcription in the presence of cAMP. E. coli catabolite activator protein
   7194..7224    +  promoter       lac promoter: promoter for the E. coli lac operon
   7232..7248    +  protein_bind   lac operator: The lac repressor binds to the lac operator to inhibit transcription in E. coli. This inhibition can be relieved by adding lactose or isopropyl-β-D-thiogalactopyranoside (IPTG). lac repressor encoded by lacI
   7318..7334    +  promoter       tet promoter (fragment): E. coli promoter for tetracycline efflux protein gene
   7344..7369    -  CDS            bla(M) (fragment): β-lactamase lacking the signal sequence; bla(M); allows cytosolic expression of β-lactamase
   7543..7922    +  enhancer       CMV enhancer: human cytomegalovirus immediate early enhancer
   7924..8123    +  promoter       CMV promoter: human cytomegalovirus (CMV) immediate early promoter
   8191..8229    +  misc_feature   Ad SA (fragment): adenovirus major late transcript splice acceptor (Friedrich and Soriano, 1991)
   8262..153     -  CDS            PTP (fragment) (across the origin): TERM_ADE02 - Experimental evidence at protein level: Swiss-Prot protein existence level 1. Protein covalently bound to the viral DNA that acts as a primer for viral genomic replication by DNA strand displacement. Assembles on the viral origin of replication in an initiation complex with viral polymerase, DBP, host NFIA and host POU2F1/OCT1. During initiation, the polymerase covalently couples the first dCTP with Ser- 580 of pTP. The terminal protein stimulates the template activity over 20 fold compared to protein-free templates. Neo-synthesized viral genomes are linked to two preterminal prot
>Addgene plasmid #111011 | AOP-COMP-blac-flag-his | addgene full sequence | sequence record 224567 | Addgene NGS Result
CTCGAGAAAGGCGTCTAACCAGTCACAGTCGCAAGGTAGGCTGAGCACCGTGGCGGGCGGCAGCGGGTGG
CGGTCGGGGTTGTTTCTGGCGGAGGTGCTGCTGATGATGTAATTAAAGTAGGCGGTCTTGAGACGGCGGA
TGGTCGAGGTGAGGTGTGGCAGGCTTGAGATCCAGCTGTTGGGGTGAGTACTCCCTCTCAAAAGCGGGCA
TTACTTCTGCGCTAAGATTGTCAGTTTCCAAAAACGAGGAGGATTTGATATTCACCTGGCCCGATCTGGC
CATACACTTGAGTGACAATGACATCCACTTTGCCTTTCTCTCCACAGGTGTCCACTCCCAGGTCCAAGTT
TGCCACCATGGAGTTTCAGACCCAGGTACTCATGTCCCTGCTGCTCTGCATGTCTGGTGCGGCCGCCTTC
AAGAACGCCCTGATCAAGCACAGCATCAACATCGTGTCCAAGCGGGGCAACAGCAAGAACAGATTCAGCC
AGAAGGTGTACGAGTCCAAGAACATCGACCTCGAGAACGACATCAAAGAGAACGATCTGATCCCCAACGT
GAAAGTGATGATCGACGTGCGGAACATGAACAATATCGCCGACACCGACGGCAGCCCCAACGACTTCACC
AGCATCGACACCCACGAGCTGTTCAACAACAAGAAGATCCTGCTGATCTCCCTGCCTGGCGCCTTCACCC
CTACCTGCAGCACCAAGATGATCCCCGGCTACGAGGAAGAGTACGACTACTTCATCAAAGAAAACAACTT
CGACGACATCTACTGCATCACCAACAACGATATCTACGTGCTGAAGTCCTGGTTCAAGAGCATGGACATC
AAGAAGATTAAGTACATCAGCGACGGCAACAGCGCCTTTACCGAGAGCATGAACATGCTGGTGGACAAGA
GCAACTTCTTCATGGGCATGCGGCCTTGGAGATTCGTGGCCATCGTGGAAAACAACATCCTGGTCAAGAT
GTTCCAGGAAAAGGACAAGCAGCACAACATCCAGACCGACCCCTACGACATCAGCACCGTGAACAATGTG
AAAGAGTTCCTGAAGAACAACCAGCTCGGCGCGCCGTCGACCTCCATCACGGCCTATAAGAGTGAGGGGG
AGTCAGCGGAGTTCTCCTTCCCACTCAACCTTGGAGAGGAAAGCCTGCAGGGAGAGTTGAGATGGAAGGC
AGAGAAGGCTCCTTCTTCCCAGTCCTGGATCACCTTCTCCCTAAAGAACCAAAAGGTGTCTGTGCAGAAG
TCTACTAGCAACCCCAAGTTCCAGCTGTCCGAAACGCTCCCACTCACCCTTCAGATACCCCAGGTCTCCC
TTCAGTTTGCTGGTTCTGGCAACCTGACCCTGACTCTGGACAGAGGGATACTGTATCAGGAAGTGAACCT
GGTGGTGATGAAAGTGACTCAGCCCGACAGCAACACTTTGACCTGTGAGGTGATGGGACCCACCTCACCC
AAGATGAGACTGATCTTGAAGCAGGAGAATCAGGAGGCCAGGGTCTCCAGGCAGGAGAAAGTGATTCAAG
TGCAGGCCCCTGAAGCAGGGGTGTGGCAATGTCTACTGAGTGAAGGTGAAGAGGTCAAGATGGACTCCAA
GATCCAGGTTTTATCCAAAGGGTTGAATTCCGGCGGCGGCTCCGGAGGCGGTACCGGTGGCGGCGACCTA
GCCCCACAGATGCTTCGAGAACTCCAGGAGACTAATGCGGCGCTGCAAGACGTGAGAGAGCTCTTGCGAC
AGCAGGTCAAGGAGATCACCTTCCTGAAGAATACGGTGATGGAATGTGACGCCTGCGGTCTAGACAGAAA
CCTGCCTCCACTAGCACCTCTGGGCCCACACCCAGAAACGCTGGTGAAAGTAAAAGATGCTGAAGATCAG
TTGGGTGCACGAGTGGGTTACATCGAACTGGATCTCAACAGCGGTAAGATCCTTGAGAGTTTTCGCCCCG
AAGAACGTTTTCCAATGATGAGCACTTTTAAAGTTCTGCTATGTGGCGCGGTATTATCCCGTATTGACGC
CGGGCAAGAGCAACTCGGTCGCCGCATACACTATTCTCAGAATGACTTGGTTGAGTACTCACCAGTCACA
GAAAAGCATCTTACGGATGGCATGACAGTAAGAGAATTATGCAGTGCTGCCATAACCATGAGTGATAACA
CTGCGGCCAACTTACTTCTGACAACGATCGGAGGACCGAAGGAGCTAACCGCTTTTTTGCACAACATGGG
GGATCATGTAACTCGCCTTGATCGTTGGGAACCGGAGCTGAATGAAGCCATACCAAACGACGAGCGTGAC
ACCACGATGCCTGTAGCAATGGCAACAACGTTGCGCAAACTATTAACTGGCGAACTACTTACTCTAGCTT
CCCGGCAACAATTAATAGACTGGATGGAGGCGGATAAAGTTGCAGGACCACTTCTGCGCTCGGCCCTTCC
GGCTGGCTGGTTTATTGCTGATAAATCTGGAGCCGGTGAGCGTGGGTCTCGCGGTATCATTGCAGCACTG
GGGCCAGATGGTAAGCCCTCCCGTATCGTAGTTATCTACACGACGGGGAGTCAGGCAACTATGGATGAAC
GAAATAGACAGATCGCTGAGATAGGTGCCTCACTGATTAAGCATTGGGGCCCTGACTACAAAGACCATGA
CGGTGATTATAAAGATCATGACATCGATTACAAGGATGACGATGACAAGGGCCCTCACCACCACCATCAC
CACTAATAATAAGGATCCCCCGACCTCGACCTCTGGCTAATAAAGGAAATTTATTTTCATTGCAATAGTG
TGTTGGAATTTTTTGTGTCTCTCACTCGGAAGGACATATGGGAGGGCAAATCATTTGGTCGAGATCCCTC
GGAGATCTCTAGCTAGAGGATCGATCCCCGCCCCGGACGAACTAAACCTGACTACGACATCTCTGCCCCT
TCTTCGCGGGGCAGTGCATGTAATCCCTTCAGTTGGTTGGTACAACTTGCCAACTGGGCCCTGTTCCACA
TGTGACACGGGGGGGGACCAAACACAAAGGGGTTCTCTGACTGTAGTTGACATCCTTATAAATGGATGTG
CACATTTGCCAACACTGAGTGGCTTTCATCCTGGAGCAGACTTTGCAGTCTGTGGACTGCAACACAACAT
TGCCTTTATGTGTAACTCTTGGCTGAAGCTCTTACACCAATGCTGGGGGACATGTACCTCCCAGGGGCCC
AGGAAGACTACGGGAGGCTACACCAACGTCAATCAGAGGGGCCTGTGTAGCTACCGATAAGCGGACCCTC
AAGAGGGCATTAGCAATAGTGTTTATAAGGCCCCCTTGTTAACCCTAAACGGGTAGCATATGCTTCCCGG
GTAGTAGTATATACTATCCAGACTAACCCTAATTCAATAGCATATGTTACCCAACGGGAAGCATATGCTA
TCGAATTAGGGTTAGTAAAAGGGTCCTAAGGAACAGCGATATCTCCCACCCCATGAGCTGTCACGGTTTT
ATTTACATGGGGTCAGGATTCCACGAGGGTAGTGAACCATTTTAGTCACAAGGGCAGTGGCTGAAGATCA
AGGAGCGGGCAGTGAACTCTCCTGAATCTTCGCCTGCTTCTTCATTCTCCTTCGTTTAGCTAATAGAATA
ACTGCTGAGTTGTGAACAGTAAGGTGTATGTGAGGTGCTCGAAAACAAGGTTTCAGGTGACGCCCCCAGA
ATAAAATTTGGACGGGGGGTTCAGTGGTGGCATTGTGCTATGACACCAATATAACCCTCACAAACCCCTT
GGGCAATAAATACTAGTGTAGGAATGAAACATTCTGAATATCTTTAACAATAGAAATCCATGGGGTGGGG
ACAAGCCGTAAAGACTGGATGTCCATCTCACACGAATTTATGGCTATGGGCAACACATAATCCTAGTGCA
ATATGATACTGGGGTTATTAAGATGTGTCCCAGGCAGGGACCAAGACAGGTGAACCATGTTGTTACACTC
TATTTGTAACAAGGGGAAAGAGAGTGGACGCCGACAGCAGCGGACTCCACTGGTTGTCTCTAACACCCCC
GAAAATTAAACGGGGCTCCACGCCAATGGGGCCCATAAACAAAGACAAGTGGCCACTCTTTTTTTTGAAA
TTGTGGAGTGGGGGCACGCGTCAGCCCCCACACGCCGCCCTGCGGTTTTGGACTGTAAAATAAGGGTGTA
ATAACTTGGCTGATTGTAACCCCGCTAACCACTGCGGTCAAACCACTTGCCCACAAAACCACTAATGGCA
CCCCGGGGAATACCTGCATAAGTAGGTGGGCGGGCCAAGATAGGGGCGCGATTGCTGCGATCTGGAGGAC
AAATTACACACACTTGCGCCTGAGCGCCAAGCACAGGGTTGTTGGTCCTCATATTCACGAGGTCGCTGAG
AGCACGGTGGGCTAATGTTGCCATGGGTAGCATATACTACCCAAATATCTGGATAGCATATGCTATCCTA
ATCTATATCTGGGTAGCATAGGCTATCCTAATCTATATCTGGGTAGCATATGCTATCCTAATCTATATCT
GGGTAGTATATGCTATCCTAATTTATATCTGGGTAGCATAGGCTATCCTAATCTATATCTGGGTAGCATA
TGCTATCCTAATCTATATCTGGGTAGTATATGCTATCCTAATCTGTATCCGGGTAGCATATGCTATCCTA
ATAGAGATTAGGGTAGTATATGCTATCCTAATTTATATCTGGGTAGCATATACTACCCAAATATCTGGAT
AGCATATGCTATCCTAATCTATATCTGGGTAGCATATGCTATCCTAATCTATATCTGGGTAGCATAGGCT
ATCCTAATCTATATCTGGGTAGCATATGCTATCCTAATCTATATCTGGGTAGTATATGCTATCCTAATTT
ATATCTGGGTAGCATAGGCTATCCTAATCTATATCTGGGTAGCATATGCTATCCTAATCTATATCTGGGT
AGTATATGCTATCCTAATCTGTATCCGGGTAGCATATGCTATCCTCATGATAAGCTGTCAAACATGAGAA
TTTTCTTGAAGACGAAAGGGCCTCGTGATACGCCTATTTTTATAGGTTAATGTCATGATAATAATGGTTT
CTTAGACGTCAGGTGGCACTTTTCGGGGAAATGTGCGCGGAACCCCTATTTGTTTATTTTTCTAAATACA
TTCAAATATGTATCCGCTCATGAGACAATAACCCTGATAAATGCTTCAATAATATTGAAAAAGGAAGAGT
ATGAGTATTCAACATTTCCGTGTCGCCCTTATTCCCTTTTTTGCGGCATTTTGCCTTCCTGTTTTTGCTC
ACCCAGAAACGCTGGTGAAAGTAAAAGATGCTGAAGATCAGTTGGGTGCACGAGTGGGTTACATCGAACT
GGATCTCAACAGCGGTAAGATCCTTGAGAGTTTTCGCCCCGAAGAACGTTTTCCAATGATGAGCACTTTT
AAAGTTCTGCTATGTGGCGCGGTATTATCCCGTGTTGACGCCGGGCAAGAGCAACTCGGTCGCCGCATAC
ACTATTCTCAGAATGACTTGGTTGAGTACTCACCAGTCACAGAAAAGCATCTTACGGATGGCATGACAGT
AAGAGAATTATGCAGTGCTGCCATAACCATGAGTGATAACACTGCGGCCAACTTACTTCTGACAACGATC
GGAGGACCGAAGGAGCTAACCGCTTTTTTGCACAACATGGGGGATCATGTAACTCGCCTTGATCGTTGGG
AACCGGAGCTGAATGAAGCCATACCAAACGACGAGCGTGACACCACGATGCCTGCAGCAATGGCAACAAC
GTTGCGCAAACTATTAACTGGCGAACTACTTACTCTAGCTTCCCGGCAACAATTAATAGACTGGATGGAG
GCGGATAAAGTTGCAGGACCACTTCTGCGCTCGGCCCTTCCGGCTGGCTGGTTTATTGCTGATAAATCTG
GAGCCGGTGAGCGTGGGTCTCGCGGTATCATTGCAGCACTGGGGCCAGATGGTAAGCCCTCCCGTATCGT
AGTTATCTACACGACGGGGAGTCAGGCAACTATGGATGAACGAAATAGACAGATCGCTGAGATAGGTGCC
TCACTGATTAAGCATTGGTAACTGTCAGACCAAGTTTACTCATATATACTTTAGATTGATTTAAAACTTC
ATTTTTAATTTAAAAGGATCTAGGTGAAGATCCTTTTTGATAATCTCATGACCAAAATCCCTTAACGTGA
GTTTTCGTTCCACTGAGCGTCAGACCCCGTAGAAAAGATCAAAGGATCTTCTTGAGATCCTTTTTTTCTG
CGCGTAATCTGCTGCTTGCAAACAAAAAAACCACCGCTACCAGCGGTGGTTTGTTTGCCGGATCAAGAGC
TACCAACTCTTTTTCCGAAGGTAACTGGCTTCAGCAGAGCGCAGATACCAAATACTGTTCTTCTAGTGTA
GCCGTAGTTAGGCCACCACTTCAAGAACTCTGTAGCACCGCCTACATACCTCGCTCTGCTAATCCTGTTA
CCAGTGGCTGCTGCCAGTGGCGATAAGTCGTGTCTTACCGGGTTGGACTCAAGACGATAGTTACCGGATA
AGGCGCAGCGGTCGGGCTGAACGGGGGGTTCGTGCACACAGCCCAGCTTGGAGCGAACGACCTACACCGA
ACTGAGATACCTACAGCGTGAGCTATGAGAAAGCGCCACGCTTCCCGAAGGGAGAAAGGCGGACAGGTAT
CCGGTAAGCGGCAGGGTCGGAACAGGAGAGCGCACGAGGGAGCTTCCAGGGGGAAACGCCTGGTATCTTT
ATAGTCCTGTCGGGTTTCGCCACCTCTGACTTGAGCGTCGATTTTTGTGATGCTCGTCAGGGGGGCGGAG
CCTATGGAAAAACGCCAGCAACGCGGCCTTTTTACGGTTCCTGGCCTTTTGCTGGCCTTTTGCTCACATG
TTCTTTCCTGCGTTATCCCCTGATTCTGTGGATAACCGTATTACCGCCTTTGAGTGAGCTGATACCGCTC
GCCGCAGCCGAACGACCGAGCGCAGCGAGTCAGTGAGCGAGGAAGCGGAAGAGCGCCCAATACGCAAACC
GCCTCTCCCCGCGCGTTGGCCGATTCATTAATGCAGCTGGCACGACAGGTTTCCCGACTGGAAAGCGGGC
AGTGAGCGCAACGCAATTAATGTGAGTTAGCTCACTCATTAGGCACCCCAGGCTTTACACTTTATGCTTC
CGGCTCGTATGTTGTGTGGAATTGTGAGCGGATAACAATTTCACACAGGAAACAGCTATGACCATGATTA
CGCCAAGCTCTAGCTAGAGGTCGACCAATTCTCATGTTTGACAGCTTATCATCGCAGATCCGGGCAACGT
TGTTGCCATTGCTGCAGGCGCAGAACTGGTAGGTATGGAAGATCTATACATTGAATCAATATTGGCAATT
AGCCATATTAGTCATTGGTTATATAGCATAAATCAATATTGGCTATTGGCCATTGCATACGTTGTATCTA
TATCATAATATGTACATTTATATTGGCTCATGTCCAATATGACCGCCATGTTGACATTGATTATTGACTA
GTTATTAATAGTAATCAATTACGGGGTCATTAGTTCATAGCCCATATATGGAGTTCCGCGTTACATAACT
TACGGTAAATGGCCCGCCTGGCTGACCGCCCAACGACCCCCGCCCATTGACGTCAATAATGACGTATGTT
CCCATAGTAACGCCAATAGGGACTTTCCATTGACGTCAATGGGTGGAGTATTTACGGTAAACTGCCCACT
TGGCAGTACATCAAGTGTATCATATGCCAAGTCCGCCCCCTATTGACGTCAATGACGGTAAATGGCCCGC
CTGGCATTATGCCCAGTACATGACCTTACGGGACTTTCCTACTTGGCAGTACATCTACGTATTAGTCATC
GCTATTACCATGGTGATGCGGTTTTGGCAGTACACCAATGGGCGTGGATAGCGGTTTGACTCACGGGGAT
TTCCAAGTCTCCACCCCATTGACGTCAATGGGAGTTTGTTTTGGCACCAAAATCAACGGGACTTTCCAAA
ATGTCGTAATAACCCCGCCCCGTTGACGCAAATGGGCGGTAGGCGTGTACGGTGGGAGGTCTATATAAGC
AGAGCTCGTTTAGTGAACCGTCAGATCCTCACTCTCTTCCGCATCGCTGTCTGCGAGGGCCAGCTGTTGG
GCTCGCGGTTGAGGACAAACTCTTCGCGGTCTTTCCAGTACTCTTGGATCGGAAACCCGTCGGCCTCCGA
ACGGTACTCCGCCACCGAGGGACCTGAGCGAGTCCGCATCGACCGGATCGGAAAACCT
